Addgene plasmid #83334: Pentaprobe PP9
Purpose: Pentaprobe for assesing the RNA binding potential of a protein
Depositing lab: Joel Mackay. Depositing organization: University of Sydney. Publication: A rapid method for assessing the RNA-binding potential of a protein. Bendak K, Loughlin FE, Cheung V, O'Connell MR, Crossley M, Mackay JP. Nucleic Acids Res. 2012 Aug;40(14):e105. doi: 10.1093/nar/gks285. Epub 2012 Apr 3. PubMed 22492509.
Backbone
  Vector backbone: pcDNA3
  Backbone manufacturer: Invitrogen
  Backbone size w/o insert (bp): 5400
  Vector type: Mammalian Expression ; RNA transcription
Growth in bacteria
  Bacterial resistance: Ampicillin, 100 μg/mL
  Growth temperature: 37°C
  Growth strain: DH5alpha
  Copy number: High Copy
Gene/Insert
  Gene/Insert name: PP9
  Species: Synthetic
  Insert size (bp): 100
  Promoter: CMV
  Cloning method: Unknown
  Sequencing primers: 5′ CMV-F; 3′ BGH-R
Terms and licenses: Academic/Nonprofit Terms; Industry Terms: Not Available to Industry
How to cite: Pentaprobe PP9 was a gift from Joel Mackay (Addgene plasmid # 83334 ; http://n2t.net/addgene:83334 ; RRID:Addgene_83334)
