[The description below was written by a language model from this plasmid's Addgene catalogue record and pLannotate feature annotations shown in this document.]
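Description:
Pentaprobe PP9 is a pcDNA3-based plasmid carrying a short synthetic insert of about 100 bp, listed as both a mammalian expression and an RNA transcription vector. It is propagated in E. coli as a high-copy plasmid through a ColE1/pUC-type origin and selected with ampicillin via the β-lactamase gene and its own promoter. The backbone also carries an f1 origin for single-stranded DNA production. A neomycin/kanamycin phosphotransferase cassette, driven by the SV40 early promoter and terminated by an SV40 polyadenylation signal, would allow G418 selection in mammalian cells. The short bom, lacI, ble and HIV-1 LTR "fragments" in the automated annotation appear to be partial matches to backbone sequence rather than functional elements.

The PP9 insert itself is not annotated in the feature table. Judging from the record and the layout, it lies in the cloning region between the forward-facing T7 promoter and the reverse-facing SP6 promoter. This region is downstream of the CMV enhancer/promoter and upstream of the bovine growth hormone polyadenylation signal. The record names CMV as the promoter, but the flanking phage promoters are what suit the construct to RNA transcription, since T7 or SP6 polymerase can produce a defined RNA from either strand of the insert in vitro.

The stated purpose is to provide a "pentaprobe" for assessing the RNA-binding potential of a protein. The numbering suggests it is one member of a set of such probes, although the record does not describe the sequence design of PP9 or how many probes make up the series.
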