Features (pLannotate 1.2.2; 20 found; start..end, strand, type, name):
     36..80      -  misc_feature   bom (fragment): basis of mobility region from pBR322
    235..614     +  enhancer       CMV enhancer: human cytomegalovirus immediate early enhancer
    615..818     +  promoter       CMV promoter: human cytomegalovirus (CMV) immediate early promoter
    814..847     +  LTR            5' LTR (truncated) (fragment): truncated 5' long terminal repeat (LTR) from HIV-1
    863..881     +  promoter       T7 promoter: promoter for bacteriophage T7 RNA polymerase
   1014..1032    -  promoter       SP6 promoter: promoter for bacteriophage SP6 RNA polymerase
   1058..1282    +  polyA_signal   bGH poly(A) signal: bovine growth hormone polyadenylation signal
   1286..1307    +  promoter       SV40 promoter (fragment): SV40 enhancer and early promoter
   1328..1756    +  rep_origin     f1 ori (sequence partly withheld): f1 bacteriophage origin of replication; arrow indicates direction of (+) strand synthesis
   1770..2100    +  promoter       SV40 promoter: SV40 enhancer and early promoter
   2167..2958    +  CDS            neo: KKA2_KLEPN - Also known as kan, nptII. Experimental evidence at protein level: Swiss-Prot protein existence level 1. Resistance to kanamycin, neomycin, paromomycin, ribostamycin, butirosin and gentamicin B. From Klebsiella pneumoniae.
   2982..3140    +  CDS            ble (fragment): BLE_KLEPN - Experimental evidence at protein level: Swiss-Prot protein existence level 1. Binding protein with a strong affinity to the bleomycin family of antibiotics. Binds to CL990; an antimitotic-antibiotic compound. From Klebsiella pneumoniae.
   3135..3256    +  polyA_signal   SV40 poly(A) signal: SV40 polyadenylation signal
   3329..3345    -  protein_bind   lac operator: The lac repressor binds to the lac operator to inhibit transcription in E. coli. This inhibition can be relieved by adding lactose or isopropyl-β-D-thiogalactopyranoside (IPTG). lac repressor encoded by lacI
   3353..3383    -  promoter       lac promoter: promoter for the E. coli lac operon
   3398..3419    -  protein_bind   CAP binding site: CAP binding activates transcription in the presence of cAMP. E. coli catabolite activator protein
   3432..3524    -  CDS            lacI (fragment): lac repressor; lacI; The lac repressor binds to the lac operator to inhibit transcription in E. coli. This inhibition can be relieved by adding lactose or isopropyl-β-D-thiogalactopyranoside (IPTG).
   3707..4295    -  rep_origin     ori: high-copy-number ColE1/pMB1/pBR322/pUC origin of replication
   4466..5326    -  CDS            AmpR: β-lactamase; bla; confers resistance to ampicillin, carbenicillin, and related antibiotics
   5327..5431    -  promoter       AmpR promoter: bla
>Addgene plasmid #83334 | Pentaprobe PP9 | addgene full sequence | sequence record 162243 | Addgene Assembled Sequence
GACGGATCGGGAGATCTCCCGATCCCCTATGGTCGACTCTCAGTACAATCTGCTCTGATGCCGCATAGTT
AAGCCAGTATCTGCTCCCTGCTTGTGTGTTGGAGGTCGCTGAGTAGTGCGCGAGCAAAATTTAAGCTACA
ACAAGGCAAGGCTTGACCGACAATTGCATGAAGAATCTGCTTAGGGTTAGGCGTTTTGCGCTGCTTCGCG
ATGTACGGGCCAGATATACGCGTTGACATTGATTATTGACTAGTTATTAATAGTAATCAATTACGGGGTC
ATTAGTTCATAGCCCATATATGGAGTTCCGCGTTACATAACTTACGGTAAATGGCCCGCCTGGCTGACCG
CCCAACGACCCCCGCCCATTGACGTCAATAATGACGTATGTTCCCATAGTAACGCCAATAGGGACTTTCC
ATTGACGTCAATGGGTGGAGTATTTACGGTAAACTGCCCACTTGGCAGTACATCAAGTGTATCATATGCC
AAGTACGCCCCCTATTGACGTCAATGACGGTAAATGGCCCGCCTGGCATTATGCCCAGTACATGACCTTA
TGGGACTTTCCTACTTGGCAGTACATCTACGTATTAGTCATCGCTATTACCATGGTGATGCGGTTTTGGC
AGTACATCAATGGGCGTGGATAGCGGTTTGACTCACGGGGATTTCCAAGTCTCCACCCCATTGACGTCAA
TGGGAGTTTGTTTTGGCACCAAAATCAACGGGACTTTCCAAAATGTCGTAACAACTCCGCCCCATTGACG
CAAATGGGCGGTAGGCGTGTACGGTGGGAGGTCTATATAAGCAGAGCTCTCTGGCTAACTAGAGAACCCA
CTGCTTACTGGCTTATCGAAATTAATACGACTCACTATAGGGAGACCCAAGCTTGGTACATGGGTAGGAT
AGGCGAGGCCAGACCAGCGGAGCAGGGGAGGGTTAGACGAGACTAGATCGAACTCAACGATTGAATGCAC
AGGACAGTAGAATAGAGCGCTAGAGGGCCCTATTCTATAGTGTCACCTAAATGCTAGAGCTCGCTGATCA
GCCTCGACTGTGCCTTCTAGTTGCCAGCCATCTGTTGTTTGCCCCTCCCCCGTGCCTTCCTTGACCCTGG
AAGGTGCCACTCCCACTGTCCTTTCCTAATAAAATGAGGAAATTGCATCGCATTGTCTGAGTAGGTGTCA
TTCTATTCTGGGGGGTGGGGTGGGGCAGGACAGCAAGGGGGAGGATTGGGAAGACAATAGCAGGCATGCT
GGGGATGCGGTGGGCTCTATGGCTTCTGAGGCGGAAAGAACCAGCTGGGGCTCTAGGGGGTATCCCC
[124 nt withheld, positions 1328-1451]
C
[91 nt withheld, positions 1453-1543]
A
[49 nt withheld, positions 1545-1593]
CCTTTGACGTTGGAGTCCACGTTCTTT
[37 nt withheld, positions 1621-1657]
ACCCTATCTCGGTCTATTCTTTTGATTTATAAGGGATTTTGCCGATTTCGGCCTATTGGTTAAAAAATGA
GCTGATTTAACAAAAATTTAACGCGAATTAATTCTGTGGAATGTGTGTCAGTTAGGGTGTGGAAAGTCCC
CAGGCTCCCCAGGCAGGCAGAAGTATGCAAAGCATGCATCTCAATTAGTCAGCAACCAGGTGTGGAAAGT
CCCCAGGCTCCCCAGCAGGCAGAAGTATGCAAAGCATGCATCTCAATTAGTCAGCAACCATAGTCCCGCC
CCTAACTCCGCCCATCCCGCCCCTAACTCCGCCCAGTTCCGCCCATTCTCCGCCCCATGGCTGACTAATT
TTTTTTATTTATGCAGAGGCCGAGGCCGCCTCTGCCTCTGAGCTATTCCAGAAGTAGTGAGGAGGCTTTT
TTGGAGGCCTAGGCTTTTGCAAAAAGCTCCCGGGAGCTTGTATATCCATTTTCGGATCTGATCAAGAGAC
AGGATGAGGATCGTTTCGCATGATTGAACAAGATGGATTGCACGCAGGTTCTCCGGCCGCTTGGGTGGAG
AGGCTATTCGGCTATGACTGGGCACAACAGACAATCGGCTGCTCTGATGCCGCCGTGTTCCGGCTGTCAG
CGCAGGGGCGCCCGGTTCTTTTTGTCAAGACCGACCTGTCCGGTGCCCTGAATGAACTGCAGGACGAGGC
AGCGCGGCTATCGTGGCTGGCCACGACGGGCGTTCCTTGCGCAGCTGTGCTCGACGTTGTCACTGAAGCG
GGAAGGGACTGGCTGCTATTGGGCGAAGTGCCGGGGCAGGATCTCCTGTCATCTCACCTTGCTCCTGCCG
AGAAAGTATCCATCATGGCTGATGCAATGCGGCGGCTGCATACGCTTGATCCGGCTACCTGCCCATTCGA
CCACCAAGCGAAACATCGCATCGAGCGAGCACGTACTCGGATGGAAGCCGGTCTTGTCGATCAGGATGAT
CTGGACGAAGAGCATCAGGGGCTCGCGCCAGCCGAACTGTTCGCCAGGCTCAAGGCGCGCATGCCCGACG
GCGAGGATCTCGTCGTGACCCATGGCGATGCCTGCTTGCCGAATATCATGGTGGAAAATGGCCGCTTTTC
TGGATTCATCGACTGTGGCCGGCTGGGTGTGGCGGACCGCTATCAGGACATAGCGTTGGCTACCCGTGAT
ATTGCTGAAGAGCTTGGCGGCGAATGGGCTGACCGCTTCCTCGTGCTTTACGGTATCGCCGCTCCCGATT
CGCAGCGCATCGCCTTCTATCGCCTTCTTGACGAGTTCTTCTGAGCGGGACTCTGGGGTTCGAAATGACC
GACCAAGCGACGCCCAACCTGCCATCACGAGATTTCGATTCCACCGCCGCCTTCTATGAAAGGTTGGGCT
TCGGAATCGTTTTCCGGGACGCCGGCTGGATGATCCTCCAGCGCGGGGATCTCATGCTGGAGTTCTTCGC
CCACCCCAACTTGTTTATTGCAGCTTATAATGGTTACAAATAAAGCAATAGCATCACAAATTTCACAAAT
AAAGCATTTTTTTCACTGCATTCTAGTTGTGGTTTGTCCAAACTCATCAATGTATCTTATCATGTCTGTA
TACCGTCGACCTCTAGCTAGAGCTTGGCGTAATCATGGTCATAGCTGTTTCCTGTGTGAAATTGTTATCC
GCTCACAATTCCACACAACATACGAGCCGGAAGCATAAAGTGTAAAGCCTGGGGTGCCTAATGAGTGAGC
TAACTCACATTAATTGCGTTGCGCTCACTGCCCGCTTTCCAGTCGGGAAACCTGTCGTGCCAGCTGCATT
AATGAATCGGCCAACGCGCGGGGAGAGGCGGTTTGCGTATTGGGCGCTCTTCCGCTTCCTCGCTCACTGA
CTCGCTGCGCTCGGTCGTTCGGCTGCGGCGAGCGGTATCAGCTCACTCAAAGGCGGTAATACGGTTATCC
ACAGAATCAGGGGATAACGCAGGAAAGAACATGTGAGCAAAAGGCCAGCAAAAGGCCAGGAACCGTAAAA
AGGCCGCGTTGCTGGCGTTTTTCCATAGGCTCCGCCCCCCTGACGAGCATCACAAAAATCGACGCTCAAG
TCAGAGGTGGCGAAACCCGACAGGACTATAAAGATACCAGGCGTTTCCCCCTGGAAGCTCCCTCGTGCGC
TCTCCTGTTCCGACCCTGCCGCTTACCGGATACCTGTCCGCCTTTCTCCCTTCGGGAAGCGTGGCGCTTT
CTCAATGCTCACGCTGTAGGTATCTCAGTTCGGTGTAGGTCGTTCGCTCCAAGCTGGGCTGTGTGCACGA
ACCCCCCGTTCAGCCCGACCGCTGCGCCTTATCCGGTAACTATCGTCTTGAGTCCAACCCGGTAAGACAC
GACTTATCGCCACTGGCAGCAGCCACTGGTAACAGGATTAGCAGAGCGAGGTATGTAGGCGGTGCTACAG
AGTTCTTGAAGTGGTGGCCTAACTACGGCTACACTAGAAGGACAGTATTTGGTATCTGCGCTCTGCTGAA
GCCAGTTACCTTCGGAAAAAGAGTTGGTAGCTCTTGATCCGGCAAACAAACCACCGCTGGTAGCGGTGGT
TTTTTTGTTTGCAAGCAGCAGATTACGCGCAGAAAAAAAGGATCTCAAGAAGATCCTTTGATCTTTTCTA
CGGGGTCTGACGCTCAGTGGAACGAAAACTCACGTTAAGGGATTTTGGTCATGAGATTATCAAAAAGGAT
CTTCACCTAGATCCTTTTAAATTAAAAATGAAGTTTTAAATCAATCTAAAGTATATATGAGTAAACTTGG
TCTGACAGTTACCAATGCTTAATCAGTGAGGCACCTATCTCAGCGATCTGTCTATTTCGTTCATCCATAG
TTGCCTGACTCCCCGTCGTGTAGATAACTACGATACGGGAGGGCTTACCATCTGGCCCCAGTGCTGCAAT
GATACCGCGAGACCCACGCTCACCGGCTCCAGATTTATCAGCAATAAACCAGCCAGCCGGAAGGGCCGAG
CGCAGAAGTGGTCCTGCAACTTTATCCGCCTCCATCCAGTCTATTAATTGTTGCCGGGAAGCTAGAGTAA
GTAGTTCGCCAGTTAATAGTTTGCGCAACGTTGTTGCCATTGCTACAGGCATCGTGGTGTCACGCTCGTC
GTTTGGTATGGCTTCATTCAGCTCCGGTTCCCAACGATCAAGGCGAGTTACATGATCCCCCATGTTGTGC
AAAAAAGCGGTTAGCTCCTTCGGTCCTCCGATCGTTGTCAGAAGTAAGTTGGCCGCAGTGTTATCACTCA
TGGTTATGGCAGCACTGCATAATTCTCTTACTGTCATGCCATCCGTAAGATGCTTTTCTGTGACTGGTGA
GTACTCAACCAAGTCATTCTGAGAATAGTGTATGCGGCGACCGAGTTGCTCTTGCCCGGCGTCAATACGG
GATAATACCGCGCCACATAGCAGAACTTTAAAAGTGCTCATCATTGGAAAACGTTCTTCGGGGCGAAAAC
TCTCAAGGATCTTACCGCTGTTGAGATCCAGTTCGATGTAACCCACTCGTGCACCCAACTGATCTTCAGC
ATCTTTTACTTTCACCAGCGTTTCTGGGTGAGCAAAAACAGGAAGGCAAAATGCCGCAAAAAAGGGAATA
AGGGCGACACGGAAATGTTGAATACTCATACTCTTCCTTTTTCAATATTATTGAAGCATTTATCAGGGTT
ATTGTCTCATGAGCGGATACATATTTGAATGTATTTAGAAAAATAAACAAATAGGGGTTCCGCGCACATT
TCCCCGAAAAGTGCCACCTGACGTC
