>Addgene plasmid #83334 | Pentaprobe PP9 | depositor partial sequence | sequence record 158593 | Pentaprobe sequence
ATGGGTAGGATAGGCGAGGCCAGACCAGCGGAGCAGGGGAGGGTTAGACGAGACTAGATCGAACTCAACG
ATTGAATGCACAGGACAGTAGAATAGAGCG
