>Addgene plasmid #83334 | Pentaprobe PP9 | addgene partial sequence | sequence record 162240 | CMV-F 5'-CGCAAATGGGCGGTAGGCGTG-3'
AGCAGAGCTCTCTGGCTAACTAGAGAACCCACTGCTTACTGGCTTATCGAAATTAATACGACTCACTATA
GGGAGACCCAAGCTTGGTACATGGGTAGGATAGGCGAGGCCAGACCAGCGGAGCAGGGGAGGGTTAGACG
AGACTAGATCGAACTCAACGATTGAATGCACAGGACAGTAGAATAGAGCGCTAGAGGGCCCTATTCTATA
GTGTCACCTAAATGCTAGAGCTCGCTGATCAGCCTCGACTGTGCCTTCTAGTTGCCAGCCATCTGTTGTT
TGCCCCTCCCCCGTGCCTTCCTTGACCCTGGAAGGTGCCACTCCCACTGTCCTTTCCTAATAAAATGAGG
AAATTGCATCGCATTGTCTGAGTAGGTGTCATTCTATTCTGGGGGGTGGGGTGGGGCAGGACAGCAAGGG
GGAGGATTGGGAAGACAATAGCAGGCATGCTGGGGATGCGGTGGGCTCTATGGCTTCTGAGGCGGAAAGA
ACCAGCTGGGGCTCTAGGGGGTATCCCC
[124 nt withheld, positions 519-642]
C
[91 nt withheld, positions 644-734]
A
[49 nt withheld, positions 736-784]
CCTTTGACGTTGGAGTCCACGTTCTTT
[37 nt withheld, positions 812-848]
ACCCTATCTCGGTCTATTCTTTTGATTTATAAGGGATTTTGCCGATTTCGGCCTATTGGTTAAAAAATGA
GCTGATTTAACAAAAATTTAACGCGAATTAATTCTGTGGAATGTGTGTCAGTTA
