>Addgene plasmid #83334 | Pentaprobe PP9 | addgene partial sequence | sequence record 162241 | BGH-rev 5'-TAGAAGGCACAGTCGAGG-3'
CTATAGAATAGGGCCCTCTAGCGCTCTATTCTACTGTCCTGTGCATTCAATCGTTGAGTTCGATCTAGTC
TCGTCTAACCCTCCCCTGCTCCGCTGGTCTGGCCTCGCCTATCCTACCCATGTACCAAGCTTGGGTCTCC
CTATAGTGAGTCGTATTAATTTCGATAAGCCAGTAAGCAGTGGGTTCTCTAGTTAGCCAGAGAGCTCTGC
TTATATAGACCTCCCACCGTACACGCCTACCGCCCATTTGCGTCAATGGGGCGGAGTTGTTACGACATTT
TGGAAAGTCCCGTTGATTTTGGTGCCAAAACAAACTCCCATTGACGTCAATGGGGTGGAGACTTGGAAAT
CCCCGTGAGTCAAACCGCTATCCACGCCCATTGATGTACTGCCAAAACCGCATCACCATGGTAATAGCGA
TGACTAATACGTAGATGTACTGCCAAGTAGGAAAGTCCCATAAGGTCATGTACTGGGCATAATGCCAGGC
GGGCCATTTACCGTCATTGACGTCAATAGGGGGCGTACTTGGCATATGATACACTTGATGTACTGCCAAG
TGGGCAGTTTACCGTAAATACTCCACCCATTGACGTCAATGGAAAGTCCCTATTGGCGTTACTATGGGAA
CATACGTCATTATTGACGTCAATGGGCGGGGGTCGTTGGGCGGTCAGCCAGGCGGGCCATTTACCGTAAG
TTATGTAACGCGGAACTCCATATATGGGCTATGAACTAATGACCCCGTAATTGATTACTATTAATAACTA
GTCAATAATCAATGTCAACGCGTATATCTGGCCCGTACATCGCGAAGCAGCGCAAAACGCCTAACCCTAA
GCAGATTCTTCATGCAATTGTCGGTCAAGCCTTGCC
